Addgene plasmid #154563: pEPKK0CM0065
Purpose: Phytobricks Level 0 part
Depositing lab: Nicola Patron. Depositing organization: Earlham Institute. Publication: Rational design of minimal synthetic promoters for plants. Cai YM, Kallam K, Tidd H, Gendarini G, Salzman A, Patron NJ. Nucleic Acids Res. 2020 Aug 28. pii: 5897334. doi: 10.1093/nar/gkaa682. PubMed 32856047.
Backbone
  Vector backbone: pUAP1
  Vector type: Synthetic Biology
Growth in bacteria
  Bacterial resistance: Chloramphenicol, 25 μg/mL
  Growth temperature: 37°C
  Growth strain: NEB Stable
  Copy number: High Copy
Gene/Insert
  Gene/Insert name: MinSyn_067
  Species: Synthetic
  Cloning method: Restriction Enzyme; 5′ cloning site BpiI (destroyed during cloning); 3′ cloning site BpiI (destroyed during cloning)
Terms and licenses: Academic/Nonprofit Terms; Industry Terms: Not Available to Industry
Depositor comments: Please visit https://www.biorxiv.org/content/10.1101/2020.05.14.095406v1 for bioRxiv preprint.
How to cite: pEPKK0CM0065 was a gift from Nicola Patron (Addgene plasmid # 154563 ; http://n2t.net/addgene:154563 ; RRID:Addgene_154563)
