[The description below was written by a language model from this plasmid's Addgene catalogue record and pLannotate feature annotations shown in this document.]
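Description:
pEPKK0CM0065 is a small (about 2.3 kb) Phytobrick Level 0 part plasmid built in the pUAP1 universal acceptor backbone, a synthetic-biology vector used to hold standardised DNA parts for Type IIS (Golden Gate/MoClo-style) assembly. It is maintained in E. coli at high copy through a ColE1/pUC-type origin and selected with chloramphenicol via a cat gene driven by its native promoter and followed by the lambda t0 terminator. Bacterial terminators (a putative terminator upstream and the his operon terminator downstream) flank the cloning position, insulating the part from read-through transcription. The annotation also flags a short fragment resembling the RSF origin, which is only a partial match. The part was inserted through BpiI sites that were destroyed during cloning, as is typical when a part is domesticated into a universal acceptor.

The insert, MinSyn_067, is a fully synthetic sequence from a series of rationally designed minimal synthetic promoters for plants. In the annotated sequence it comprises two tandem minimal attB sites for φC31 integrase placed upstream of a minimal CaMV 35S core promoter, followed by a fragment of the TMV Ω 5′ leader, a translational enhancer. This layout is consistent with a minimal promoter in which defined protein-binding sites sit upstream of a core promoter that has little activity alone. However, the record does not state how the attB sites are meant to function or which factor is intended to act on them. As a Level 0 part, the plasmid carries no coding sequence or plant selection marker. It is meant as a promoter/5′ UTR module to be combined with coding and terminator parts into plant transcription units.
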