Features (pLannotate 1.2.2; 11 found; start..end, strand, type, name):
     12..600     -  rep_origin     ori: high-copy-number ColE1/pMB1/pBR322/pUC origin of replication
    783..877     -  terminator     lambda t0 terminator: transcription terminator from phage lambda
    901..1557    -  CDS            cat: CAT_ECOLX - Experimental evidence at protein level: Swiss-Prot protein existence level 1. This enzyme is an effector of chloramphenicol resistance in bacteria. From Escherichia coli. This protein is used as a marker in many commonly used cloning vectors, such as pACYC184.
   1558..1655    -  promoter       cat promoter: promoter of the E. coli cat gene encoding chloramphenicol acetyltransferase
   1741..1784    -  terminator     bacterial terminator: putative bacterial transcription terminator
   1816..1849    +  protein_bind   attB: minimal attB site for the φC31 integrase (Groth et al., 2000) phage φC31 integrase
   1875..1908    +  protein_bind   attB: minimal attB site for the φC31 integrase (Groth et al., 2000) phage φC31 integrase
   1925..1971    +  promoter       minimal CaMV 35S promoter: minimal 35S promoter from cauliflower mosaic virus
   2004..2029    +  misc_feature   TMV Ω (fragment): translational enhancer from the tobacco mosaic virus 5'-leader sequence (Gallie et al., 1988)
   2063..2120    +  terminator     his operon terminator: This putative transcriptin terminator from the E. coli his operon has a 2-bp deletion introduced during synthesis. Its efficiency has not been determined.
   2139..2267    -  rep_origin     RSF ori (fragment): Plasmids containing the RSF 1030 origin of replication can be propagated in E. coli cells that contain additional plasmids with compatible origins.
>Addgene plasmid #154563 | pEPKK0CM0065 | addgene full sequence | sequence record 324520 | Addgene NGS Result
TTGCTGGCGTTTTTCCACAGGCTCCGCCCCCCTGACGAGCATCACAAAAATCGACGCTCAAGTCAGAGGT
GGCGAAACCCGACAGGACTATAAAGATACCAGGCGTTTCCCCCTGGAAGCTCCCTCGTGCGCTCTCCTGT
TCCGACCCTGCCGCTTACCGGATACCTGTCCGCCTTTCTCCCTTCGGGAAGCGTGGCGCTTTCTCATAGC
TCACGCTGTAGGTATCTCAGTTCGGTGTAGGTCGTTCGCTCCAAGCTGGGCTGTGTGCACGAACCCCCCG
TTCAGCCCGACCGCTGCGCCTTATCCGGTAACTATCGTCTTGAGTCCAACCCGGTAAGACACGACTTATC
GCCACTGGCAGCAGCCACTGGTAACAGGATTAGCAGAGCGAGGTATGTAGGCGGTGCTACAGAGTTCTTG
AAGTGGTGGCCTAACTACGGCTACACTAGAAGAACAGTATTTGGTATCTGCGCTCTGCTGAAGCCAGTTA
CCTTCGGAAAAAGAGTTGGTAGCTCTTGATCCGGCAAACAAACCACCGCTGGTAGCGGTGGTTTTTTTGT
TTGCAAGCAGCAGATTACGCGCAGAAAAAAAGGATCTCAAGAAGATCCTTTGATCTTTTCTACGGGGTCT
GACGCTCAGTGGAACGAAAACTCACGTTAAGGGATTTTGGTCATGAGATTATCAAAAAGGATCTTCACCT
AGATCCTTTTAAATTAAAAATGAAGTTTTAAATCAATCTAAAGTATATATGAGTAAACTTGGTCTGACAG
CTCGAGGCTTGGATTCTCACCAATAAAAAACGCCCGGCGGCAACCGAGCGTTCTGAACAAATCCAGATGG
AGTTCTGAGGTCATTACTGGATCTATCAACAGGAGTCCAAGCGAGCTCGATATCAAATTACGCCCCGCCC
TGCCACTCATCGCAGTACTGTTGTAATTCATTAAGCATTCTGCCGACATGGAAGCCATCACAAACGGCAT
GATGAACCTGAATCGCCAGCGGCATCAGCACCTTGTCGCCTTGCGTATAATATTTGCCCATGGTGAAAAC
GGGGGCGAAGAAGTTGTCCATATTGGCCACGTTTAAATCAAAACTGGTGAAACTCACCCAGGGATTGGCT
GAGACGAAAAACATATTCTCAATAAACCCTTTAGGGAAATAGGCCAGGTTTTCACCGTAACACGCCACAT
CTTGCGAATATATGTGTAGAAACTGCCGGAAATCGTCGTGGTATTCACTCCAGAGCGATGAAAACGTTTC
AGTTTGCTCATGGAAAACGGTGTAACAAGGGTGAACACTATCCCATATCACCAGCTCACCGTCTTTCATT
GCCATACGAAATTCCGGATGAGCATTCATCAGGCGGGCAAGAATGTGAATAAAGGCCGGATAAAACTTGT
GCTTATTTTTCTTTACGGTCTTTAAAAAGGCCGTAATATCCAGCTGAACGGTCTGGTTATAGGTACATTG
AGCAACTGACTGAAATGCCTCAAAATGTTCTTTACGATGCCATTGGGATATATCAACGGTGGTATATCCA
GTGATTTTTTTCTCCATTTTAGCTTCCTTAGCTCCTGAAAATCTCGATAACTCAAAAAATACGCCCGGTA
GTGATCTTATTTCATTATGGTGAAAGTTGGAACCTCTTACGTGCCCGATCAACTCGAGTGCCACCTGACG
TCTAAGAAACCATTATTATCATGACATTAACCTATAAAAATAGGCGTATCACGAGGCAGAATTTCAGATA
AAAAAAATCCTTAGCTTTCGCTAAGGATGATTTCTGGAATTCGGTCTCAGGAGGGAGCGGTGCGGGTGCC
AGGGCGTGCCCTTGGGCTCCCCGGGCGCGTACTCCACTCCCCGAGCCGGTGCGGGTGCCAGGGCGTGCCC
TTGGGCTCCCCGGGCGCGTACTCCACTCCCCTTCGCAAGACCCTTCCTCTATATAAGGAAGTTCATTTCA
TTTGGAGAGGACTCCGGTATTTTTACAACAATTACCACAACAAAACAAACAACAAACAACATTACAATTT
ACTATTCTAGTCGAAAATGCGAGACCCTGCAGTCCGGCAAAAAAGGGCAAGGTGTCACCACCCTGCCCTT
TTTCTTTAAAACCGAAAAGATTACTTCGCGTTATGCAGGCTTCCTCGCTCACTGACTCGCTGCGCTCGGT
CGTTCGGCTGCGGCGAGCGGTATCAGCTCACTCAAAGGCGGTAATACGGTTATCCACAGAATCAGGGGAT
AACGCAGGAAAGAACATGTGAGCAAAAGGCCAGCAAAAGGCCAGGAACCGTAAAAAGGCCGCG
